>Addgene plasmid #11825 | pET23b-Casp7-His | depositor partial sequence | sequence record 7079 | Author sequence
TCTAGAAATAATTTTGTTTAACTTTAAGAAGGAGATATACATATGGCAGATGATCAGGGCTGTATTGAAG
AGCAGGGGGTTGAGGATTCAGCAAATGAAGATTCAGTGGATGCTAAGCCAGACCGGTCCTCGTTTGTACC
GTCCCTCTTCAGTAAGAAGAAGAAAAATGTCACCATGCGATCCATCAAGACCACCCGGGACCGAGTGCCT
ACATATCAGTACAACATGAATTTTGAAAAGCTGGGCAAATGCATCATAATAAACAACAAGAACTTTGATA
AAGTGACAGGTATGGGCGTTCGAAACGGAACAGACAAAGATGCCGAGGCGCTCTTCAAGTGCTTCCGAAG
CCTGGGTTTTGACGTGATTGTCTATAATGACTGCTCTTGTGCCAAGATGCAAGATCTGCTTAAAAAAGCT
TCTGAAGAGGACCATACAAATGCCGCCTGCTTCGCCTGCATCCTCTTAAGCCATGGAGAAGAAAATGTAA
TTTATGGGAAAGATGGTGTCACACCAATAAAGGATTTGACAGCCCACTTTAGGGGGGATAGATGCAAAAC
CCTTTTAGAGAAACCCAAACTCTTCTTCATTCAGGCTTGCCGAGGGACCGAGCTTGATGATGGCATCCAG
GCCGACTCGGGGCCCATCAATGACACAGATGCTAATCCTCGATACAAGATCCCAGTGGAAGCTGACTTCC
TCTTCGCCTATTCCACGGTTCCAGGCTATTACTCGTGGAGGAGCCCAGGAAGAGGCTCCTGGTTTGTGCA
AGCCCTCTGCTCCATCCTGGAGGAGCACGGAAAAGACCTGGAAATCATGCAGATCCTCACCAGGGTGAAT
GACAGAGTTGCCAGGCACTTTGAGTCTCAGTCTGATGACCCACACTTCCATGAGAAGAAGCAGATCCCCT
GTGTGGTCTCCATGCTCACCAAGGAACTCTACTTCAGTCAACTCGAGCACCACCACCACCACCACTGAGA
TCCGGCTGCTAACAAAGCCC
