>Addgene plasmid #11825 | pET23b-Casp7-His | addgene partial sequence | sequence record 18504 | 11825 with T7 terminal
GATCTCAGTGGGTGGTGGTGGTGGTGCTCGAGTTGACTGAAGTAGAGTTCCTTGGTGAGCATGGAGACCA
CACAGGGGATCTGCTTCTTCTCATGGAAGTGTGGGTCATCAGACTGAGACTCAAAGTGCCTGGCAACTCT
GTCATTCACCCTGGTGAGGATCTGCATGATTTCCAGGTCTTTTCCGTGCTCCTCCAGGATGGAGCAGAGG
GCTTGCACAAACCAGGAGCCTCTTCCTGGGCTCCTCCACGAGTAATAGCCTGGAACCGTGGAATAGGCGA
AGAGGAAGTCAGCTTCCACTGGGATCTTGTATCGAGGATTAGCATCTGTGTCATTGATGGGCCCCGAGTC
GGCCTGGATGCCATCATCAAGCTCGGTCCCTCGGCAAGCCTGAATGAAGAAGAGTTTGGGTTTCTCTAAA
AGGGTTTTGCATCTATCCCCCCTAAAGTGGGCTGTCAAATCCTTTATTGGTGTGACACCATCTTTCCCAT
AAATTACATTTTCTTCTCCATGGCTTAAGAGGATGCAGGCGAAGCAGGCGGCATTTGTATGGTCCTCTTC
AGAAGCTTTTTTAAGCAGATCTTGCATCTTGGCACAAGAGCAGTCATTATAGACAATCACGTCAAAACCC
AGGCTTCGGAAGCACTTGAAGAGCGCCTCGGCATCTTTGTCTGTTCCGTTTCGAACGCCCATACCTGTCA
CTTTATCAAAGTTCTTGTTGTTTATTATGATGCATTTGCCCAGCTTTTCAAATTCATGTTGTACTGATAT
GT
