[The description below was written by a language model from this plasmid's Addgene catalogue record.]
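Description:
pET23b-Casp7-His is a bacterial expression plasmid built on the pET-23b backbone (about 3.7 kb without insert) and carrying a roughly 1 kb insert encoding human caspase 7 (CASP7, also known as CMH-1, ICE-LAP3 or MCH3), an effector cysteine protease of the apoptotic pathway. The plasmid is maintained in E. coli as a high-copy replicon under ampicillin selection, with a standard cloning strain recorded for propagation. No feature table accompanies the record, so individual elements are not itemised. pET-series vectors generally drive the insert from a T7 promoter, which requires a host supplying T7 RNA polymerase for protein production, and the listing of a T7-based sequencing primer is consistent with this arrangement.

The caspase 7 coding sequence was inserted by restriction cloning using NdeI and XhoI sites. The record lists XhoI as the 5′ site and NdeI as the 3′ site, which is the reverse of the usual pET orientation, and it does not state whether either site survives. The protein carries a C-terminal 6xHis tag, allowing purification of the recombinant protein by immobilised metal affinity chromatography. The record does not specify whether the insert encodes the full-length zymogen or a truncated form, nor whether any mutations are present.

The associated publication concerns the target protease specificity of the viral serpin CrmA across five caspases, which suggests that the construct was used to produce purified recombinant caspase 7 for in vitro enzymatic and inhibition studies. It would suit similar biochemical work that needs His-tagged human caspase 7 made in bacteria.
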