Addgene plasmid #11825: pET23b-Casp7-His
Depositing lab: Guy Salvesen. Depositing organization: Sanford Burnham Prebys Medical Discovery Institute. Publication: Target protease specificity of the viral serpin CrmA. Analysis of five caspases. Zhou Q, Snipas S, Orth K, Muzio M, Dixit VM, Salvesen GS. J Biol Chem. 1997 Mar 21. 272(12):7797-800. 10.1074/jbc.272.12.7797 PubMed 9065443.
Backbone
  Vector backbone: pET-23 b
  Backbone size w/o insert (bp): 3666
  Vector type: Bacterial Expression
Growth in bacteria
  Bacterial resistance: Ampicillin, 100 μg/mL
  Growth temperature: 37°C
  Growth strain: DH5alpha
  Copy number: High Copy
Gene/Insert
  Gene/Insert name: Caspase 7
  Species: H. sapiens (human)
  Insert size (bp): 1000
  Entrez Gene: CASP7 (a.k.a. CASP-7, CMH-1, ICE-LAP3, LICE2, MCH3)
  Tag / fusion protein: 6xHis (C terminal on insert)
  Cloning method: Restriction Enzyme; 5′ cloning site XhoI (unknown if destroyed); 3′ cloning site NdeI (unknown if destroyed)
  Sequencing primers: 5′ T7 terminal primer
Terms and licenses: Academic/Nonprofit Terms; Industry Terms: Not Available to Industry
How to cite: pET23b-Casp7-His was a gift from Guy Salvesen (Addgene plasmid # 11825 ; http://n2t.net/addgene:11825 ; RRID:Addgene_11825)
